Addgene plasmid #38252: pET28a-CPDSalI
Purpose: (Empty Backbone)
Depositing lab: Matthew Bogyo & Aimee Shen. Depositing organization: Stanford University. Publication: Simplified, enhanced protein purification using an inducible, autoprocessing enzyme tag. Shen A, Lupardus PJ, Morell M, Ponder EL, Sadaghiani AM, Garcia KC, Bogyo M. PLoS One. 2009 Dec 2;4(12):e8119. 10.1371/journal.pone.0008119 PubMed 19956581.
Backbone
  Vector backbone: pET28a
  Backbone manufacturer: Novagen
  Backbone size (bp): 6002
  Modifications to backbone: Vibrio cholerae MARTX toxin (rtxA, vc1451) cysteine protease domain (CPD) (amino acids 3440-3650) cloned into SalI and XhoI sites in backbone to create fusions with target protein of interest
  Vector type: Bacterial Expression
  Promoter: T7
  Tag / fusion protein: Vibrio cholerae MARTX toxin cysteine protease domain (CPD) (C terminal on backbone); 6xHis (C terminal on backbone)
Growth in bacteria
  Bacterial resistance: Kanamycin, 50 μg/mL
  Growth temperature: 37°C
  Growth strain: DH5alpha
  Copy number: Low Copy
Gene/Insert
  Cloning method: Restriction Enzyme
  Sequencing primers: 5′ T7 promoter; 3′ T7 terminator
Terms and licenses: Academic/Nonprofit Terms; Industry Terms: Not Available to Industry
Depositor comments: For protein purification, target protein of interest should be cloned into NcoI and SalI sites to create fusion with Vibrio cholerae MARTX toxin cysteine protease domain (CPD)
How to cite: pET28a-CPDSalI was a gift from Matthew Bogyo & Aimee Shen (Addgene plasmid # 38252 ; http://n2t.net/addgene:38252 ; RRID:Addgene_38252)
