[The description below was written by a language model from this plasmid's Addgene catalogue record and pLannotate feature annotations shown in this document.]
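Description:
pET28a-CPDSalI is an empty bacterial expression backbone derived from Novagen's pET28a, designed for making recombinant proteins in E. coli as C-terminal fusions to a self-cleaving purification tag. It is selected with kanamycin (aph(3')-Ia) and replicates from a pBR322-type ColE1 origin accompanied by the bom region and the rop gene, consistent with its catalogued low copy number. An f1 origin is also present. The short tetracycline-resistance and AmpR promoter fragments in the annotation appear to be backbone remnants rather than functional markers.

The expression cassette consists of a T7 promoter with an adjacent lac operator, the T7 gene 10 ribosome binding site and a T7 terminator, with lacI carried on the plasmid. Transcription therefore depends on a host that supplies T7 RNA polymerase and is inducible with IPTG. The cysteine protease domain (CPD, residues 3440–3650) of the Vibrio cholerae MARTX toxin (rtxA, vc1451) was inserted between the SalI and XhoI sites and is followed in frame by a 6xHis tag. The feature table also shows the standard pET28a N-terminal leader upstream (a His-tag fragment, thrombin site and T7 tag). The depositor advises cloning the target gene between NcoI and SalI, which would place it directly upstream of CPD-His.

According to the associated publication title, the CPD serves as an inducible, autoprocessing enzyme tag for simplified protein purification. The fusion can be captured through the His tag, and the protease domain then cleaves itself away from the target protein. The record does not state what triggers this cleavage. The annotated sequence is 5,987 nt, slightly shorter than the 6,002 bp listed in the catalogue.
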