Features (pLannotate 1.2.2; 22 found; start..end, strand, type, name):
     12..467     +  rep_origin     f1 ori (sequence partly withheld): f1 bacteriophage origin of replication; arrow indicates direction of (+) strand synthesis
    494..551     +  promoter       AmpR promoter (fragment): bla
    560..1375    -  CDS            KanR: aminoglycoside phosphotransferase; aph(3')-Ia; confers resistance to kanamycin in bacteria or G418 (Geneticin®) in eukaryotes
   1497..2085    +  rep_origin     ori: high-copy-number ColE1/pMB1/pBR322/pUC origin of replication
   2271..2413    -  misc_feature   bom: basis of mobility region from pBR322
   2515..2706    -  CDS            rop: Rop protein, which maintains plasmids at low copy number; rop
   2723..3103    +  CDS            YPB1_ECOLX: Protein predicted: Swiss-Prot protein existence level 4. From Escherichia coli.
   3175..3466    -  CDS            TcR (fragment): tetracycline efflux protein; tet; confers resistance to tetracycline
   3481..3502    -  protein_bind   CAP binding site: CAP binding activates transcription in the presence of cAMP. E. coli catabolite activator protein
   3515..4597    -  CDS            lacI: lac repressor; lacI; The lac repressor binds to the lac operator to inhibit transcription in E. coli. This inhibition can be relieved by adding lactose or isopropyl-β-D-thiogalactopyranoside (IPTG).
   4598..4675    -  promoter       lacI promoter: lacI
   4683..4962    -  CDS            TcR (fragment): tetracycline efflux protein; tet; confers resistance to tetracycline
   4984..5002    +  promoter       T7 promoter: promoter for bacteriophage T7 RNA polymerase
   5003..5027    +  protein_bind   lac operator: The lac repressor binds to the lac operator to inhibit transcription in E. coli. This inhibition can be relieved by adding lactose or isopropyl-β-D-thiogalactopyranoside (IPTG). lac repressor encoded by lacI
   5042..5064    +  RBS            RBS: efficient ribosome binding site from bacteriophage T7 gene 10 (Olins and Rangwala, 1989)
   5083..5099    +  CDS            capTEV™ (fragment): composite tag for in vivo biotinylation, TEV protease cleavage, and 6xHis tagging
   5110..5127    +  CDS            thrombin site: thrombin recognition and cleavage site
   5131..5163    +  CDS            T7 tag (gene 10 leader): leader peptide from bacteriophage T7 gene 10 promotes efficient translation in E. coli
   5147..5824    +  CDS            rtxA (fragment): MARTX_VIBCH - Also known as rtx From Vibrio cholerae serotype O1 (strain ATCC 39315 / El Tor Inaba N16961).
   5831..5848    +  CDS            9xHis (fragment): 9xHis affinity tag
   5858..5907    +  CDS            SET1 (fragment): solubility-enhancement tag derived from T7 phage gene 10B
   5915..5962    +  terminator     T7 terminator: transcription terminator for bacteriophage T7 RNA polymerase
>Addgene plasmid #38252 | pET28a-CPDSalI | depositor full sequence | sequence record 48329 | pET28a-CPDSalI sequence 5987 bps
TGGCGAATGGG
[124 nt withheld, positions 12-135]
C
[91 nt withheld, positions 137-227]
A
[49 nt withheld, positions 229-277]
CCTTTGACGTTGGAGTCCACGTTCTTT
[37 nt withheld, positions 305-341]
ACCCTATCTCGGTCTATTCTTTTGATTTATAAGGGATTTTGCCGATTTCGGCCTATTGGTTAAAAAATGA
GCTGATTTAACAAAAATTTAACGCGAATTTTAACAAAATATTAACGTTTACAATTTCAGGTGGCACTTTT
CGGGGAAATGTGCGCGGAACCCCTATTTGTTTATTTTTCTAAATACATTCAAATATGTATCCGCTCATGA
ATTAATTCTTAGAAAAACTCATCGAGCATCAAATGAAACTGCAATTTATTCATATCAGGATTATCAATAC
CATATTTTTGAAAAAGCCGTTTCTGTAATGAAGGAGAAAACTCACCGAGGCAGTTCCATAGGATGGCAAG
ATCCTGGTATCGGTCTGCGATTCCGACTCGTCCAACATCAATACAACCTATTAATTTCCCCTCGTCAAAA
ATAAGGTTATCAAGTGAGAAATCACCATGAGTGACGACTGAATCCGGTGAGAATGGCAAAAGTTTATGCA
TTTCTTTCCAGACTTGTTCAACAGGCCAGCCATTACGCTCGTCATCAAAATCACTCGCATCAACCAAACC
GTTATTCATTCGTGATTGCGCCTGAGCGAGACGAAATACGCGATCGCTGTTAAAAGGACAATTACAAACA
GGAATCGAATGCAACCGGCGCAGGAACACTGCCAGCGCATCAACAATATTTTCACCTGAATCAGGATATT
CTTCTAATACCTGGAATGCTGTTTTCCCGGGGATCGCAGTGGTGAGTAACCATGCATCATCAGGAGTACG
GATAAAATGCTTGATGGTCGGAAGAGGCATAAATTCCGTCAGCCAGTTTAGTCTGACCATCTCATCTGTA
ACATCATTGGCAACGCTACCTTTGCCATGTTTCAGAAACAACTCTGGCGCATCGGGCTTCCCATACAATC
GATAGATTGTCGCACCTGATTGCCCGACATTATCGCGAGCCCATTTATACCCATATAAATCAGCATCCAT
GTTGGAATTTAATCGCGGCCTAGAGCAAGACGTTTCCCGTTGAATATGGCTCATAACACCCCTTGTATTA
CTGTTTATGTAAGCAGACAGTTTTATTGTTCATGACCAAAATCCCTTAACGTGAGTTTTCGTTCCACTGA
GCGTCAGACCCCGTAGAAAAGATCAAAGGATCTTCTTGAGATCCTTTTTTTCTGCGCGTAATCTGCTGCT
TGCAAACAAAAAAACCACCGCTACCAGCGGTGGTTTGTTTGCCGGATCAAGAGCTACCAACTCTTTTTCC
GAAGGTAACTGGCTTCAGCAGAGCGCAGATACCAAATACTGTCCTTCTAGTGTAGCCGTAGTTAGGCCAC
CACTTCAAGAACTCTGTAGCACCGCCTACATACCTCGCTCTGCTAATCCTGTTACCAGTGGCTGCTGCCA
GTGGCGATAAGTCGTGTCTTACCGGGTTGGACTCAAGACGATAGTTACCGGATAAGGCGCAGCGGTCGGG
CTGAACGGGGGGTTCGTGCACACAGCCCAGCTTGGAGCGAACGACCTACACCGAACTGAGATACCTACAG
CGTGAGCTATGAGAAAGCGCCACGCTTCCCGAAGGGAGAAAGGCGGACAGGTATCCGGTAAGCGGCAGGG
TCGGAACAGGAGAGCGCACGAGGGAGCTTCCAGGGGGAAACGCCTGGTATCTTTATAGTCCTGTCGGGTT
TCGCCACCTCTGACTTGAGCGTCGATTTTTGTGATGCTCGTCAGGGGGGCGGAGCCTATGGAAAAACGCC
AGCAACGCGGCCTTTTTACGGTTCCTGGCCTTTTGCTGGCCTTTTGCTCACATGTTCTTTCCTGCGTTAT
CCCCTGATTCTGTGGATAACCGTATTACCGCCTTTGAGTGAGCTGATACCGCTCGCCGCAGCCGAACGAC
CGAGCGCAGCGAGTCAGTGAGCGAGGAAGCGGAAGAGCGCCTGATGCGGTATTTTCTCCTTACGCATCTG
TGCGGTATTTCACACCGCATATATGGTGCACTCTCAGTACAATCTGCTCTGATGCCGCATAGTTAAGCCA
GTATACACTCCGCTATCGCTACGTGACTGGGTCATGGCTGCGCCCCGACACCCGCCAACACCCGCTGACG
CGCCCTGACGGGCTTGTCTGCTCCCGGCATCCGCTTACAGACAAGCTGTGACCGTCTCCGGGAGCTGCAT
GTGTCAGAGGTTTTCACCGTCATCACCGAAACGCGCGAGGCAGCTGCGGTAAAGCTCATCAGCGTGGTCG
TGAAGCGATTCACAGATGTCTGCCTGTTCATCCGCGTCCAGCTCGTTGAGTTTCTCCAGAAGCGTTAATG
TCTGGCTTCTGATAAAGCGGGCCATGTTAAGGGCGGTTTTTTCCTGTTTGGTCACTGATGCCTCCGTGTA
AGGGGGATTTCTGTTCATGGGGGTAATGATACCGATGAAACGAGAGAGGATGCTCACGATACGGGTTACT
GATGATGAACATGCCCGGTTACTGGAACGTTGTGAGGGTAAACAACTGGCGGTATGGATGCGGCGGGACC
AGAGAAAAATCACTCAGGGTCAATGCCAGCGCTTCGTTAATACAGATGTAGGTGTTCCACAGGGTAGCCA
GCAGCATCCTGCGATGCAGATCCGGAACATAATGGTGCAGGGCGCTGACTTCCGCGTTTCCAGACTTTAC
GAAACACGGAAACCGAAGACCATTCATGTTGTTGCTCAGGTCGCAGACGTTTTGCAGCAGCAGTCGCTTC
ACGTTCGCTCGCGTATCGGTGATTCATTCTGCTAACCAGTAAGGCAACCCCGCCAGCCTAGCCGGGTCCT
CAACGACAGGAGCACGATCATGCGCACCCGTGGGGCCGCCATGCCGGCGATAATGGCCTGCTTCTCGCCG
AAACGTTTGGTGGCGGGACCAGTGACGAAGGCTTGAGCGAGGGCGTGCAAGATTCCGAATACCGCAAGCG
ACAGGCCGATCATCGTCGCGCTCCAGCGAAAGCGGTCCTCGCCGAAAATGACCCAGAGCGCTGCCGGCAC
CTGTCCTACGAGTTGCATGATAAAGAAGACAGTCATAAGTGCGGCGACGATAGTCATGCCCCGCGCCCAC
CGGAAGGAGCTGACTGGGTTGAAGGCTCTCAAGGGCATCGGTCGAGATCCCGGTGCCTAATGAGTGAGCT
AACTTACATTAATTGCGTTGCGCTCACTGCCCGCTTTCCAGTCGGGAAACCTGTCGTGCCAGCTGCATTA
ATGAATCGGCCAACGCGCGGGGAGAGGCGGTTTGCGTATTGGGCGCCAGGGTGGTTTTTCTTTTCACCAG
TGAGACGGGCAACAGCTGATTGCCCTTCACCGCCTGGCCCTGAGAGAGTTGCAGCAAGCGGTCCACGCTG
GTTTGCCCCAGCAGGCGAAAATCCTGTTTGATGGTGGTTAACGGCGGGATATAACATGAGCTGTCTTCGG
TATCGTCGTATCCCACTACCGAGATATCCGCACCAACGCGCAGCCCGGACTCGGTAATGGCGCGCATTGC
GCCCAGCGCCATCTGATCGTTGGCAACCAGCATCGCAGTGGGAACGATGCCCTCATTCAGCATTTGCATG
GTTTGTTGAAAACCGGACATGGCACTCCAGTCGCCTTCCCGTTCCGCTATCGGCTGAATTTGATTGCGAG
TGAGATATTTATGCCAGCCAGCCAGACGCAGACGCGCCGAGACAGAACTTAATGGGCCCGCTAACAGCGC
GATTTGCTGGTGACCCAATGCGACCAGATGCTCCACGCCCAGTCGCGTACCGTCTTCATGGGAGAAAATA
ATACTGTTGATGGGTGTCTGGTCAGAGACATCAAGAAATAACGCCGGAACATTAGTGCAGGCAGCTTCCA
CAGCAATGGCATCCTGGTCATCCAGCGGATAGTTAATGATCAGCCCACTGACGCGTTGCGCGAGAAGATT
GTGCACCGCCGCTTTACAGGCTTCGACGCCGCTTCGTTCTACCATCGACACCACCACGCTGGCACCCAGT
TGATCGGCGCGAGATTTAATCGCCGCGACAATTTGCGACGGCGCGTGCAGGGCCAGACTGGAGGTGGCAA
CGCCAATCAGCAACGACTGTTTGCCCGCCAGTTGTTGTGCCACGCGGTTGGGAATGTAATTCAGCTCCGC
CATCGCCGCTTCCACTTTTTCCCGCGTTTTCGCAGAAACGTGGCTGGCCTGGTTCACCACGCGGGAAACG
GTCTGATAAGAGACACCGGCATACTCTGCGACATCGTATAACGTTACTGGTTTCACATTCACCACCCTGA
ATTGACTCTCTTCCGGGCGCTATCATGCCATACCGCGAAAGGTTTTGCGCCATTCGATGGTGTCCGGGAT
CTCGACGCTCTCCCTTATGCGACTCCTGCATTAGGAAGCAGCCCAGTAGTAGGTTGAGGCCGTTGAGCAC
CGCCGCCGCAAGGAATGGTGCATGCAAGGAGATGGCGCCCAACAGTCCCCCGGCCACGGGGCCTGCCACC
ATACCCACGCCGAAACAAGCGCTCATGAGCCCGAAGTGGCGAGCCCGATCTTCCCCATCGGTGATGTCGG
CGATATAGGCGCCAGCAACCGCACCTGTGGCGCCGGTGATGCCGGCCACGATGCGTCCGGCGTAGAGGAT
CGAGATCTCGATCCCGCGAAATTAATACGACTCACTATAGGGGAATTGTGAGCGGATAACAATTCCCCTC
TAGAAATAATTTTGTTTAACTTTAAGAAGGAGATATACCATGGGCAGCAGCCATCATCATCATCATCACA
GCAGCGGCCTGGTGCCGCGCGGCAGCCATATGGCTAGCATGACTGGTGGACAGCAAATGGGTCGCGGATC
CGAATTCGAGCTCCGTCGACGCATTAGCGGATGGAAAAATACTCCATAATCAAAATGTTAATAGCTGGGG
CCCGATTACGGTTACACCAACGACAGATGGTGGTGAAACCCGCTTCGACGGTCAAATCATCGTTCAAATG
GAAAACGACCCGGTAGTAGCAAAAGCGGCAGCCAATTTAGCAGGTAAACATGCTGAAAGCAGTGTGGTGG
TGCAGCTCGATTCAGACGGCAACTATCGCGTGGTGTATGGCGATCCGTCAAAACTGGATGGAAAGCTACG
TTGGCAGTTGGTGGGGCATGGTCGCGACCACTCAGAAACTAACAATACTCGCTTAAGTGGTTACAGTGCC
GATGAGTTGGCCGTGAAATTGGCCAAGTTCCAACAGTCGTTTAATCAAGCCGAAAACATCAACAACAAAC
CGGATCACATCAGTATTGTTGGTTGTTCTTTGGTGAGTGACGACAAGCAAAAAGGCTTTGGTCATCAGTT
TATTAACGCGATGGATGCGAATGGTCTTCGTGTCGATGTCTCTGTTCGTAGTTCTGAACTGGCCGTAGAC
GAGGCGGGACGTAAGCATACCAAGGACGCGAATGGCGATTGGGTTCAAAAGGCAGAAAACAACAAAGTTT
CGCTAAGCTGGGACGCGCAAGGTCTCGAGCACCACCACCACCACCACTGAGATCCGGCTGCTAACAAAGC
CCGAAAGGAAGCTGAGTTGGCTGCTGCCACCGCTGAGCAATAACTAGCATAACCCCTTGGGGCCTCTAAA
CGGGTCTTGAGGGGTTTTTTGCTGAAAGGAGGAACTATATCCGGAT
