>Addgene plasmid #38252 | pET28a-CPDSalI | addgene partial sequence | sequence record 50688 | T7term 5'-GCTAGTTATTGCTCAGCGG-3'
TAGCAGCCGGATCTCAGTGGTGGTGGTGGTGGTGCTCGAGACCTTGCGCGTCCCAGCTTAGCGAAACTTT
GTTGTTTTCTGCCTTTTGAACCCAATCGCCATTCGCGTCCTTGGTATGCTTACGTCCCGCCTCGTCTACG
GCCAGTTCAGAACTACGAACAGAGACATCGACACGAAGACCATTCGCATCCATCGCGTTAATAAACTGAT
GACCAAAGCCTTTTTGCTTGTCGTCACTCACCAAAGAACAACCAACAATACTGATGTGATCCGGTTTGTT
GTTGATGTTTTCGGCTTGATTAAACGACTGTTGGAACTTGGCCAATTTCACGGCCAACTCATCGGCACTG
TAACCACTTAAGCGAGTATTGTTAGTTTCTGAGTGGTCGCGACCATGCCCCACCAACTGCCAACGTAGCT
TTCCATCCAGTTTTGACGGATCGCCATACACCACGCGATAGTTGCCGTCTGAATCGAGCTGCACCACCAC
ACTGCTTTCAGCATGTTTACCTGCTAAATTGGCTGCCGCTTTTGCTACTACCGGGTCGTTTTCCATTTGA
ACGATGATTTGACCGTCGAAGCGGGTTTCACCACCATCTGTCGTTGGTGTAACCGTAATCGGGCCCCAGC
TATTAACATTTTGATTATGGAGTATTTTTCCATCCGCTAATGCGTCGACGGAGCTCGAATTCGGATCCGC
GACCCATTTGCTGTCCACCAGTCATGCTAGCCATATGGCTGCCGCGCGGCACCAGGCCGCTGCTGTGATG
ATGATGATGATGGCTGCTGCCCATGGTATATCTCCTTCTTAAAGTTAAACAAAATTATTTCTAGAGGGGA
ATTGTTATCCGCTCACAATTCCCCTATAGTGAGTCGTATTAATTTCGCGGGATCGAGA
